>Addgene plasmid #154923 | pKDsgRNA-ampG | addgene full sequence | sequence record 311760 | Addgene NGS Result
CATCGATTTATTATGACAACTTGACGGCTACATCATTCACTTTTTCTTCACAACCGGCACGGAACTCGCT
CGGGCTGGCCCCGGTGCATTTTTTAAATACCCGCGAGAAGTAGAGTTGATCGTCAAAACCAACATTGCGA
CCGACGGTGGCGATAGGCATCCGGGTGGTGCTCAAAAGCAGCTTCGCCTGGCTGATACGTTGGTCCTCGC
GCCAGCTTAAGACGCTAATCCCTAACTGCTGGCGGAAAAGATGTGACAGACGCGACGGCGACAAGCAAAC
ATGCTGTGCGACGCTGGCGATATCAAAATTGCTGTCTGCCAGGTGATCGCTGATGTACTGACAAGCCTCG
CGTACCCGATTATCCATCGGTGGATGGAGCGACTCGTTAATCGCTTCCATGCGCCGCAGTAACAATTGCT
CAAGCAGATTTATCGCCAGCAGCTCCGAATAGCGCCCTTCCCCTTGCCCGGCGTTAATGATTTGCCCAAA
CAGGTCGCTGAAATGCGGCTGGTGCGCTTCATCCGGGCGAAAGAACCCCGTATTGGCAAATATTGACGGC
CAGTTAAGCCATTCATGCCAGTAGGCGCGCGGACGAAAGTAAACCCACTGGTGATACCATTCGCGAGCCT
CCGGATGACGACCGTAGTGATGAATCTCTCCTGGCGGGAACAGCAAAATATCACCCGGTCGGCAAACAAA
TTCTCGTCCCTGATTTTTCACCACCCCCTGACCGCGAATGGTGAGATTGAGAATATAACCTTTCATTCCC
AGCGGTCGGTCGATAAAAAAATCGAGATAACCGTTGGCCTCAATCGGCGTTAAACCCGCCACCAGATGGG
CATTAAACGAGTATCCCGGCAGCAGGGGATCATTTTGCGCTTCAGCCATACTTTTCATACTCCCGCCATT
CAGAGAAGAAACCAATTGTCCATATTGCATCAGACATTGCCGTCACTGCGTCTTTTACTGGCTCTTCTCG
CTAACCAAACCGGTAACCCCGCTTATTAAAAGCATTCTGTAACAAAGCGGGACCAAAGCCATGACAAAAA
CGCGTAACAAAAGTGTCTATAATCACGGCAGAAAAGTCCACATTGATTATTTGCACGGCGTCACACTTTG
CTATGCCATAGCATTTTTATCCATAAGATTAGCGGATCCTACCTGACGCTTTTTATCGCAACTCTCTACT
GTTTCTCCATACCCGTTTTTTTGGGAATTCGAGCTCTAAGGAGGTTATAAAAAATGGATATTAATACTGA
AACTGAGATCAAGCAAAAGCATTCACTAACCCCCTTTCCTGTTTTCCTAATCAGCCCGGCATTTCGCGGG
CGATATTTTCACAGCTATTTCAGGAGTTCAGCCATGAACGCTTATTACATTCAGGATCGTCTTGAGGCTC
AGAGCTGGGCGCGTCACTACCAGCAGCTCGCCCGTGAAGAGAAAGAGGCAGAACTGGCAGACGACATGGA
AAAAGGCCTGCCCCAGCACCTGTTTGAATCGCTATGCATCGATCATTTGCAACGCCACGGGGCCAGCAAA
AAATCCATTACCCGTGCGTTTGATGACGATGTTGAGTTTCAGGAGCGCATGGCAGAACACATCCGGTACA
TGGTTGAAACCATTGCTCACCACCAGGTTGATATTGATTCAGAGGTATAAAACGAATGAGTACTGCACTC
GCAACGCTGGCTGGGAAGCTGGCTGAACGTGTCGGCATGGATTCTGTCGACCCACAGGAACTGATCACCA
CTCTTCGCCAGACGGCATTTAAAGGTGATGCCAGCGATGCGCAGTTCATCGCATTACTGATCGTTGCCAA
CCAGTACGGCCTTAATCCGTGGACGAAAGAAATTTACGCCTTTCCTGATAAGCAGAATGGCATCGTTCCG
GTGGTGGGCGTTGATGGCTGGTCCCGCATCATCAATGAAAACCAGCAGTTTGATGGCATGGACTTTGAGC
AGGACAATGAATCCTGTACATGCCGGATTTACCGCAAGGACCGTAATCATCCGATCTGCGTTACCGAATG
GATGGATGAATGCCGCCGCGAACCATTCAAAACTCGCGAAGGCAGAGAAATCACGGGGCCGTGGCAGTCG
CATCCCAAACGGATGTTACGTCATAAAGCCATGATTCAGTGTGCCCGTCTGGCCTTCGGATTTGCTGGTA
TCTATGACAAGGATGAAGCCGAGCGCATTGTCGAAAATACTGCATACACTGCAGAACGTCAGCCGGAACG
CGACATCACTCCGGTTAACGATGAAACCATGCAGGAGATTAACACTCTGCTGATCGCCCTGGATAAAACA
TGGGATGACGACTTATTGCCGCTCTGTTCCCAGATATTTCGCCGCGACATTCGTGCATCGTCAGAACTGA
CACAGGCCGAAGCAGTAAAAGCTCTTGGATTCCTGAAACAGAAAGCCGCAGAGCAGAAGGTGGCAGCATG
ACACCGGACATTATCCTGCAGCGTACCGGGATCGATGTGAGAGCTGTCGAACAGGGGGATGATGCGTGGC
ACAAATTACGGCTCGGCGTCATCACCGCTTCAGAAGTTCACAACGTGATAGCAAAACCCCGCTCCGGAAA
GAAGTGGCCTGACATGAAAATGTCCTACTTCCACACCCTGCTTGCTGAGGTTTGCACCGGTGTGGCTCCG
GAAGTTAACGCTAAAGCACTGGCCTGGGGAAAACAGTACGAGAACGACGCCAGAACCCTGTTTGAATTCA
CTTCCGGCGTGAATGTTACTGAATCCCCGATCATCTATCGCGACGAAAGTATGCGTACCGCCTGCTCTCC
CGATGGTTTATGCAGTGACGGCAACGGCCTTGAACTGAAATGCCCGTTTACCTCCCGGGATTTCATGAAG
TTCCGGCTCGGTGGTTTCGAGGCCATAAAGTCAGCTTACATGGCCCAGGTGCAGTACAGCATGTGGGTGA
CGCGAAAAAATGCCTGGTACTTTGCCAACTATGACCCGCGTATGAAGCGTGAAGGCCTGCATTATGTCGT
GATTGAGCGGGATGAAAAGTACATGGCGAGTTTTGACGAGATCGTGCCGGAGTTCATCGAAAAAATGGAC
GAGGCACTGGCTGAAATTGGTTTTGTATTTGGGGAGCAATGGCGATGACGCATCCTCACGATAATATCCG
GGTAGGCGCAATCACTTTCGTCTACTCCGTTACAAAGCGAGGCTGGGTATTTCCCGGCCTTTCTGTTATC
CGAAATCCACTGAAAGCACAGCGGCTGGCTGAGGAGATAAATAATAAACGAGGGGCTGTATGCACAAAGC
ATCTTCTGTTGAGTTAAGAACGAGTATCGAGATGGCACATAGCCTTGCTCAAATTGGAATCAGGTTTGTG
CCAATACCAGTAGAAACAGACGAAGAATCCATGGGTATGGACAGTTTTCCCTTTGATATGTAACGGTGAA
CAGTTGTTCTACTTTTGTTTGTTAGTCTTGATGCTTCACTGATAGATACAAGAGCCATAAGAACCTCAGA
TCCTTCCGTATTTAGCCAGTATGTTCTCTAGTGTGGTTCGTTGTTTTTGCGTGAGCCATGAGAACGAACC
ATTGAGATCATACTTACTTTGCATGTCACTCAAAAATTTTGCCTCAAAACTGGTGAGCTGAATTTTTGCA
GTTAAAGCATCGTGTAGTGTTTTTCTTAGTCCGTTATGTAGGTAGGAATCTGATGTAATGGTTGTTGGTA
TTTTGTCACCATTCATTTTTATCTGGTTGTTCTCAAGTTCGGTTACGAGATCCATTTGTCTATCTAGTTC
AACTTGGAAAATCAACGTATCAGTCGGGCGGCCTCGCTTATCAACCACCAATTTCATATTGCTGTAAGTG
TTTAAATCTTTACTTATTGGTTTCAAAACCCATTGGTTAAGCCTTTTAAACTCATGGTAGTTATTTTCAA
GCATTAACATGAACTTAAATTCATCAAGGCTAATCTCTATATTTGCCTTGTGAGTTTTCTTTTGTGTTAG
TTCTTTTAATAACCACTCATAAATCCTCATAGAGTATTTGTTTTCAAAAGACTTAACATGTTCCAGATTA
TATTTTATGAATTTTTTTAACTGGAAAAGATAAGGCAATATCTCTTCACTAAAAACTAATTCTAATTTTT
CGCTTGAGAACTTGGCATAGTTTGTCCACTGGAAAATCTCAAAGCCTTTAACCAAAGGATTCCTGATTTC
CACAGTTCTCGTCATCAGCTCTCTGGTTGCTTTAGCTAATACACCATAAGCATTTTCCCTACTGATGTTC
ATCATCTGAACGTATTGGTTATAAGTGAACGATACCGTCCGTTCTTTCCTTGTAGGGTTTTCAATCGTGG
GGTTGAGTAGTGCCACACAGCATAAAATTAGCTTGGTTTCATGCTCCGTTAAGTCATAGCGACTAATCGC
TAGTTCATTTGCTTTGAAAACAACTAATTCAGACATACATCTCAATTGGTCTAGGTGATTTTAATCACTA
TACCAATTGAGATGGGCTAGTCAATGATAATTACTAGTCCTTTTCCTTTGAGTTGTGGGTATCTGTAAAT
TCTGCTAGACCTTTGCTGGAAAACTTGTAAATTCTGCTAGACCCTCTGTAAATTCCGCTAGACCTTTGTG
TGTTTTTTTTGTTTATATTCAAGTGGTTATAATTTATAGAATAAAGAAAGAATAAAAAAAGATAAAAAGA
ATAGATCCCAGCCCTGTGTATAACTCACTACTTTAGTCAGTTCCGCAGTATTACAAAAGGATGTCGCAAA
CGCTGTTTGCTCCTCTACAAAACAGACCTTAAAACCCTAAAGGCTTAAGTAGCACCCTCGCAAGCTCGGT
TGCGGCCGCAATCGGGCAAATCGCTGAATATTCCTTTTGTCTCCGACCATCAGGCACCTGAGTCGCTGTC
TTTTTCGTGACATTCAGTTCGCTGCGCTCACGGCTCTGGCAGTGAATGGGGGTAAATGGCACTACAGGCG
CCTTTTATGGATTCATGCAAGGAAACTACCCATAATACAAGAAAAGCCCGTCACGGGCTTCTCAGGGCGT
TTTATGGCGGGTCTGCTATGTGGTGCTATCTGACTTTTTGCTGTTCAGCAGTTCCTGCCCTCTGATTTTC
CAGTCTGACCACTTCGGATTATCCCGTGACAGGTCATTCAGACTGGCTAATGCACCCAGTAAGGCAGCGG
TATCATCAACGGGGTCTGACGCTCAGTGGAACGAAAACTCACGTTAAGGGATTTTGGTCATGAGATTATC
AGCTTTCGCTAAGGATGATTTCTGGAATTCTTCCCTATCAGTGATAGAGATTGACATCCCTATCAGTGAT
AGAGATACTGAGCACGCGTCAGCCTGTTGGCCGTGGTTTTAGAGCTAGAAATAGCAAGTTAAAATAAGGC
TAGTCCGTTATCAACTTGAAAAAGTGGCACCGAGTCGGTGCTTTTTTTGAAGCTTGGGCCCGAACAAAAA
CTCATCTCAGAAGAGGATCTGAATAGCGCCGTCGACCATCATCATCATCATCATTGAGTTTAAACGGTCT
CCAGCTTGGCTGTTTTGGCGGATGAGAGAAGATTTTCAGCCTGATACAGATTAAATCAGAACGCAGAAGC
GGTCTGATAAAACAGAATTTGCCTGGCGGCAGTAGCGCGGTGGTCCCACCTGACCCCATGCCGAACTCAG
AAGTGAAACGCCGTAGCGCCGATGGTAGTGTGGGGTCTCCCCATGCGAGAGTAGGGAACTGCCAGGCATC
AAATAAAACGAAAGGCTCAGTCGAAAGACTGGGCCTTTCGTTTTATCTGTTGTTTGTCGGTGAACTGGAT
CCTTACTCGAGTCTAGACTGCAGGCGGATCTTCACCTAGATCCTTTTAAATTAAAAATGAAGTTTTAAAT
CAATCTAAAGTATATATGAGTAAACTTGGTCTGCTGACAGGACATTATTTGCCGACTACCTTGGTGATCT
CGCCTTTCACGTAGTGGACAAATTCTTCCAACTGATCTGCGCGCGAGGCCAAGCGATCTTCTTCTTGTCC
AAGATAAGCCTGTCTAGCTTCAAGTATGACGGGCTGATACTGGGCCGGCAGGCGCTCCATTGCCCAGTCG
GCAGCGACATCCTTCGGCGCGATTTTGCCGGTTACTGCGCTGTACCAAATGCGGGACAACGTAAGCACTA
CATTTCGCTCATCGCCAGCCCAGTCGGGCGGCGAGTTCCATAGCGTTAAGGTTTCATTTAGCGCCTCAAA
TAGATCCTGTTCAGGAACCGGATCAAAGAGTTCCTCCGCCGCTGGACCTACCAAGGCAACGCTATGTTCT
CTTGCTTTTGTCAGCAAGATAGCCAGATCAATGTCGATCGTGGCTGGCTCGAAGATACCTGCAAGAATGT
CATTGCGCTGCCATTCTCCAAATTGCAGTTCGCGCTTAGCTGGATAACGCCACGGAATGATGTCGTCGTG
CACAACAATGGTGACTTCTACAGCGCGGAGAATCTCGCTCTCTCCAGGGGAAGCCGAAGTTTCCAAAAGG
TCGTTGATCAAAGCTCGCCGCGTTGTTTCATCAAGCCTTACGGTCACCGTAACCAGCAAATCAATATCAC
TGTGTGGCTTCAGGCCGCCATCCACTGCGGAGCCGTACAAATGTACGGCCAGCAACGTCGGTTCGAGATG
GCGCTCGATGACGCCAACTACCTCTGATAGTTGAGTCGATACTTCGGCGATCACCGCTTCCCTCATACTC
TTCCTTTTTCAATATTATTGAAGCATTTATCAGGGTTATTGTCTCATGAGCGGATACATATTTGAATGTA
TTTAGAAAAATAAACAAATAGCTAGCTCACTCGGTCGCTACCAGGGTTATTGTCTCATGAGCGGATACAT
ATTTGAATGTATTTAGAAAAATAAACAAATAGGGGTTCCGCGCACATTTCCCCGAAAAGTGCCACCTG
Features (pLannotate 1.2.2; 18 found; start..end, strand, type, name):
     14..889     -  CDS            araC: ARAC_ECOLI - Experimental evidence at protein level: Swiss-Prot protein existence level 1. Transcription factor that regulates the expression of several genes involved in the transport and metabolism of L-arabinose (PubMed:4362626, PubMed:328165, PubMed:6251457, PubMed:2962192, PubMed:6319708, PubMed:2231717, PubMed:1447222). Functions both as a positive and a negative regulator (PubMed:328165, PubMed:6251457). In the presence of arabinose, activates the expression of the araBAD, araE, araFGH and araJ promoters (PubMed:4362626, PubMed:328165, PubMed:6251457, PubMed:2962192, PubMed:6319708, Pub
    916..1200    +  promoter       araBAD promoter: araBAD; promoter of the L-arabinose operon of E. coli; the araC regulatory gene is transcribed in the opposite direction (Guzman et al., 1995)
   1244..1660    +  CDS            Gam: inhibitor of the host RecBCD nuclease in the λ Red system; gam; protects the double-stranded DNA substrate for recombination
   1666..2451    +  CDS            Beta: single-stranded DNA binding recombinase in the λ Red system; bet; mediates pairing of a single-stranded DNA with a complementary target
   2448..3128    +  CDS            Exo: 5' to 3' double-stranded DNA exonuclease in the λ Red system; exo; creates 3' single-stranded DNA tails
   3129..3373    +  terminator     λ tL3 terminator: transcription terminator tL3 from phage λ
   3496..4446    -  CDS            Rep101(Ts): temperature-sensitive version of the RepA protein needed for replication with the pSC101 origin (Armstrong et al., 1984); rep101 encoding an A56V mutation
   4494..4716    -  rep_origin     pSC101 ori: low-copy replication origin that requires the Rep101 protein
   5251..5272    -  terminator     bacterial terminator (fragment): putative bacterial transcription terminator
   5282..5300    +  protein_bind   tet operator: tetO; bacterial operator O2 for the tetR and tetA genes tetracycline repressor TetR
   5306..5325    +  promoter       H1-2O2 promoter (fragment): doxycycline-inducible variant of the human H1 RNA promoter (Henriksen et al., 2007)
   5356..5431    +  misc_RNA       gRNA scaffold: guide RNA scaffold for the Streptococcus pyogenes CRISPR/Cas9 system
   5497..5514    +  CDS            capTEV™ (fragment): composite tag for in vivo biotinylation, TEV protease cleavage, and 6xHis tagging
   5621..5736    +  ncRNA          5S rRNA: Accession: RF00001 - 5S ribosomal RNA
   5740..5786    +  terminator     rrnB T1 terminator: transcription terminator T1 from the E. coli rrnB gene
   5925..6716    -  CDS            SmR: aminoglycoside adenylyltransferase (Murphy, 1985); aadA; confers resistance to spectinomycin and streptomycin
   6717..6808    -  promoter       AmpR promoter: bla
   6832..6902    -  promoter       AmpR promoter (fragment): bla
