[The description below was written by a language model from this plasmid's Addgene catalogue record and pLannotate feature annotations shown in this document.]
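Description:
pKDsgRNA-ampG is a low-copy bacterial plasmid built on the pKD46 backbone that combines a CRISPR guide RNA cassette with the λ Red recombineering functions for genome editing in E. coli. It replicates from the pSC101 origin together with the temperature-sensitive Rep101 (A56V) replication protein. This explains the recorded 30°C growth temperature and means the plasmid can in principle be lost from cells at elevated temperature. Selection is by spectinomycin, conferred by the aadA (SmR) aminoglycoside adenylyltransferase gene, which in the annotated sequence sits downstream of bla-type (AmpR) promoter elements.

The plasmid carries two independently inducible modules. The first is the araC regulator, transcribed divergently from the araBAD promoter, which drives the λ Red genes gam, bet and exo and ends at the λ tL3 terminator. When arabinose is added, Gam inhibits the host RecBCD nuclease, Exo resects double-stranded DNA to leave 3′ single-stranded tails, and Beta anneals single-stranded DNA to its complementary target. The second module is a pTet promoter, annotated through its tet operator sequences, that drives a guide directed against the E. coli ampG gene fused to the Streptococcus pyogenes Cas9 gRNA scaffold. It is followed by rrnB-derived sequence including the T1 terminator. The guide is induced with anhydrotetracycline. No tetR or cas9 gene is annotated on this plasmid, so both would presumably have to be supplied from elsewhere. Small hits such as the H1-2O2 and capTEV fragments are probably annotation artefacts of short sequence matches. The associated work examined factors that affect on-target Cas9 cutting rates.
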