Addgene plasmid #154923: pKDsgRNA-ampG
Purpose: aTc inducible gRNA targeting ampG along with arabinose-inducible lambda red enzymes
Depositing lab: Michael Lynch. Depositing organization: Duke University. Publication: CRISPR-Cas "Non-Target" Sites Inhibit On-Target Cutting Rates. Moreb EA, Hutmacher M, Lynch MD. CRISPR J. 2020 Dec;3(6):550-561. doi: 10.1089/crispr.2020.0065. PubMed 33346713.
Backbone
  Vector backbone: pKD46
  Vector type: Bacterial Expression, CRISPR, Synthetic Biology
Growth in bacteria
  Bacterial resistance: Spectinomycin, 50 μg/mL
  Growth temperature: 30°C
  Growth strain: DH5alpha
  Copy number: Low Copy
Gene/Insert
  Gene/Insert name: gRNA targeting ampG
  Species: E. coli
  Promoter: pTet
  Cloning method: Unknown
  Sequencing primers: 5′ ttctcagggcgttttatggc
Terms and licenses: Academic/Nonprofit Terms; Industry Terms: Not Available to Industry
How to cite: pKDsgRNA-ampG was a gift from Michael Lynch (Addgene plasmid # 154923 ; http://n2t.net/addgene:154923 ; RRID:Addgene_154923)
